Addgene plasmid #14338: pAG415GPD-EYFP-ccdB
Purpose: (Empty Backbone)
Depositing lab: Susan Lindquist. Depositing organization: Whitehead Institute for Biomedical Research. Publication: A suite of Gateway cloning vectors for high-throughput genetic analysis in Saccharomyces cerevisiae. Alberti S, Gitler AD, Lindquist S. Yeast. 2007 Oct . 24(10):913-9. 10.1002/yea.1502 PubMed 17583893.
Backbone
  Vector backbone: pRS415
  Vector type: Yeast Expression ; Gateway Destination
  Selectable markers: LEU2
Growth in bacteria
  Bacterial resistance: Chloramphenicol and Ampicillin, 25 & 100 μg/mL
  Growth temperature: 37°C
  Growth strain: ccdB Survival
  Growth instructions: DB3.1, ccdB Survival
  Copy number: Unknown
Gene/Insert
  Gene/Insert name: None
  Tag / fusion protein: EYFP (N terminal on backbone)
  Cloning method: Gateway Cloning
  Sequencing primers: 5′ EGFP-C
Terms and licenses: Academic/Nonprofit Terms; Industry Terms: Not Available to Industry
Depositor comments: Type of plasmid: CEN. This plasmid contains the Gateway technology from Invitrogen; Invitrogen requires purchasing of Gateway Clonase for carrying out the Gateway recombinational cloning reaction http://www.invitrogen.com Please note that the full plasmid sequence is provided as a reference only, and may not match the exact sequence of the plasmid.
How to cite: pAG415GPD-EYFP-ccdB was a gift from Susan Lindquist (Addgene plasmid # 14338 ; http://n2t.net/addgene:14338 ; RRID:Addgene_14338)
