[The description below was written by a language model from this plasmid's Addgene catalogue record and pLannotate feature annotations shown in this document.]
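Description:
pAG415GPD-EYFP-ccdB is an empty Gateway destination vector for protein expression in Saccharomyces cerevisiae, built on the pRS415 shuttle backbone. In yeast it is maintained as a low-copy centromeric plasmid through a CEN6/ARS element and selected by leucine prototrophy via the LEU2 marker under its own promoter. In E. coli it replicates from a ColE1/pUC-type origin and carries the β-lactamase gene for ampicillin resistance. An f1 origin and remnants of the pBluescript-derived lac/lacZα region, with flanking T3 and T7 promoters, are also present.

The expression cassette is driven by the constitutive GPD (TDH3, glyceraldehyde-3-phosphate dehydrogenase) promoter and closed by the CYC1 terminator. Immediately downstream of the promoter lies the EYFP coding sequence, followed by the Gateway cassette: attR1 and attR2 sites flanking a chloramphenicol acetyltransferase gene and the ccdB toxin gene. In an LR recombination reaction with an entry clone, the region between the attR sites is replaced by the gene of interest, which, if the reading frame is maintained, is expressed as a fusion bearing EYFP at its N-terminus. Because ccdB poisons DNA gyrase in ordinary E. coli strains, unrecombined vector is counter-selected after the reaction, whereas the empty vector itself must be propagated in a ccdB-tolerant strain, where chloramphenicol resistance helps retain the cassette.

The plasmid belongs to a suite of yeast Gateway vectors designed for high-throughput genetic analysis. This member suits constitutive, low-copy expression of yellow-fluorescent fusions, for example to follow protein localisation or abundance. The depositor notes that the full sequence is supplied as a reference only and may not match the physical plasmid exactly.
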