Features (pLannotate 1.2.2; 30 found; start..end, strand, type, name):
     70..573     -  misc_feature   CEN/ARS: S. cerevisiae CEN6 centromere fused to an autonomously replicating sequence
    610..714     +  promoter       AmpR promoter: bla
    715..1575    +  CDS            AmpR: β-lactamase; bla; confers resistance to ampicillin, carbenicillin, and related antibiotics
   1746..2334    +  rep_origin     ori: high-copy-number ColE1/pMB1/pBR322/pUC origin of replication
   2517..2609    +  CDS            lacI (fragment): lac repressor; lacI; The lac repressor binds to the lac operator to inhibit transcription in E. coli. This inhibition can be relieved by adding lactose or isopropyl-β-D-thiogalactopyranoside (IPTG).
   2622..2643    +  protein_bind   CAP binding site: CAP binding activates transcription in the presence of cAMP. E. coli catabolite activator protein
   2658..2688    +  promoter       lac promoter: promoter for the E. coli lac operon
   2696..2712    +  protein_bind   lac operator: The lac repressor binds to the lac operator to inhibit transcription in E. coli. This inhibition can be relieved by adding lactose or isopropyl-β-D-thiogalactopyranoside (IPTG). lac repressor encoded by lacI
   2757..2775    +  promoter       T3 promoter: promoter for bacteriophage T3 RNA polymerase
   2804..3448    +  promoter       GAP promoter: S. cerevisiae TDH3; promoter for glyceraldehyde-3-phosphate dehydrogenase
   3454..3477    +  misc_feature   MCS (fragment): pBluescript multiple cloning site
   3483..4199    +  CDS            EYFP: EYFP is a basic (constitutively fluorescent) green/yellow fluorescent protein published in 1996, derived from Aequorea victoria. It is reported to be a very rapidly-maturing weak dimer with high acid sensitivity.
   4224..4348    +  protein_bind   attR1: mutant version of attR; recombination site for the Gateway® LR reaction LR Clonase™
   4373..4403    +  promoter       lac UV5 promoter: E. coli lac promoter with an "up" mutation
   4427..4456    +  promoter       cat promoter (fragment): promoter of the E. coli cat gene encoding chloramphenicol acetyltransferase
   4457..5116    +  CDS            CmR: chloramphenicol acetyltransferase; cat; confers resistance to chloramphenicol
   5298..5456    +  CDS            ccdA (fragment): CCDA_ECO57 - Also known as H, letA. Experimental evidence at protein level: Swiss-Prot protein existence level 1. Antitoxin component of a type II toxin-antitoxin (TA) system which inhibits the post-segregational killing (PSK) of plasmid-free cells, also referred to as a plasmid addiction system. Binds to and blocks the activity of CcdB; will also remove bound CcdB protein from the CcdB-GyrA complex by forming a CcdA-CcdB complex, a process termed rejuvenation. Functions as a transcriptional corepressor for the ccdAB operon, repression also requires CcdB (By similarity). From Escherichia coli
   5461..5763    +  CDS            ccdB: CCDB_ECOLI - Also known as G, letB, letD. Experimental evidence at protein level: Swiss-Prot protein existence level 1. Toxic component of a type II toxin-antitoxin (TA) system, functioning in plasmid maintainence. Responsible for the post- segregational killing (PSK) of plasmid-free cells, also referred to as a plasmid addiction system. Half-life of over 2 hours. Cell killing by CcdB is accompanied by filamentation, defects in chromosome and plasmid segregation, defects in cell division, formation of anucleate cells, decreased DNA synthesis and plasmid loss. Interferes with the activity of DN
   5807..5931    -  protein_bind   attR2: mutant version of attR; recombination site for the Gateway® LR reaction LR Clonase™
   5938..6185    +  terminator     CYC1 terminator: S. cerevisiae CYC1; transcription terminator for CYC1
   6204..6222    -  promoter       T7 promoter: promoter for bacteriophage T7 RNA polymerase
   6230..6385    +  CDS            lacZα (fragment): LacZα fragment of β-galactosidase; lacZ fragment
   6393..6848    +  rep_origin     f1 ori (sequence partly withheld): f1 bacteriophage origin of replication; arrow indicates direction of (+) strand synthesis
   6849..6901    -  misc_feature   bom (fragment): basis of mobility region from pBR322
   6931..7008    +  CDS            YO192_YEAST (fragment): Experimental evidence at protein level: Swiss-Prot protein existence level 1. From Saccharomyces cerevisiae (strain ATCC 204508 / S288c) (Baker's yeast).
   7148..7552    +  promoter       LEU2 promoter: S. cerevisiae LEU2
   7565..8659    +  CDS            LEU2: 3-isopropylmalate dehydrogenase, required for leucine biosynthesis; S. cerevisiae LEU2; yeast auxotrophic marker
   9021..9122    -  CDS            NFS1 (fragment): NFS1_YEAST - Also known as SPL1 From Saccharomyces cerevisiae (strain ATCC 204508 / S288c) (Baker's yeast).
   9135..9185    -  misc_feature   bom (fragment): basis of mobility region from pBR322
   9287..1       -  CDS            rop (fragment) (across the origin): Rop protein, which maintains plasmids at low copy number; rop
>Addgene plasmid #14338 | pAG415GPD-EYFP-ccdB | depositor full sequence | sequence record 8001 | Author sequence
GACGAAAGGGCCTCGTGATACGCCTATTTTTATAGGTTAATGTCATGATAATAATGGTTTCTTAGGACGG
ATCGCTTGCCTGTAACTTACACGCGCCTCGTATCTTTTAATGATGGAATAATTTGGGAATTTACTCTGTG
TTTATTTATTTTTATGTTTTGTATTTGGATTTTAGAAAGTAAATAAAGAAGGTAGAAGAGTTACGGAATG
AAGAAAAAAAAATAAACAAAGGTTTAAAAAATTTCAACAAAAAGCGTACTTTACATATATATTTATTAGA
CAAGAAAAGCAGATTAAATAGATATACATTCGATTAACGATAAGTAAAATGTAAAATCACAGGATTTTCG
TGTGTGGTCTTCTACACAGACAAGATGAAACAATTCGGCATTAATACCTGAGAGCAGGAAGAGCAAGATA
AAAGGTAGTATTTGTTGGCGATCCCCCTAGAGTCTTTTACATCTTCGGAAAACAAAAACTATTTTTTCTT
TAATTTCTTTTTTTACTTTCTATTTTTAATTTATATATTTATATTAAAAAATTTAAATTATAATTATTTT
TATAGCACGTGATGAAAAGGACCCAGGTGGCACTTTTCGGGGAAATGTGCGCGGAACCCCTATTTGTTTA
TTTTTCTAAATACATTCAAATATGTATCCGCTCATGAGACAATAACCCTGATAAATGCTTCAATAATATT
GAAAAAGGAAGAGTATGAGTATTCAACATTTCCGTGTCGCCCTTATTCCCTTTTTTGCGGCATTTTGCCT
TCCTGTTTTTGCTCACCCAGAAACGCTGGTGAAAGTAAAAGATGCTGAAGATCAGTTGGGTGCACGAGTG
GGTTACATCGAACTGGATCTCAACAGCGGTAAGATCCTTGAGAGTTTTCGCCCCGAAGAACGTTTTCCAA
TGATGAGCACTTTTAAAGTTCTGCTATGTGGCGCGGTATTATCCCGTATTGACGCCGGGCAAGAGCAACT
CGGTCGCCGCATACACTATTCTCAGAATGACTTGGTTGAGTACTCACCAGTCACAGAAAAGCATCTTACG
GATGGCATGACAGTAAGAGAATTATGCAGTGCTGCCATAACCATGAGTGATAACACTGCGGCCAACTTAC
TTCTGACAACGATCGGAGGACCGAAGGAGCTAACCGCTTTTTTGCACAACATGGGGGATCATGTAACTCG
CCTTGATCGTTGGGAACCGGAGCTGAATGAAGCCATACCAAACGACGAGCGTGACACCACGATGCCTGTA
GCAATGGCAACAACGTTGCGCAAACTATTAACTGGCGAACTACTTACTCTAGCTTCCCGGCAACAATTAA
TAGACTGGATGGAGGCGGATAAAGTTGCAGGACCACTTCTGCGCTCGGCCCTTCCGGCTGGCTGGTTTAT
TGCTGATAAATCTGGAGCCGGTGAGCGTGGGTCTCGCGGTATCATTGCAGCACTGGGGCCAGATGGTAAG
CCCTCCCGTATCGTAGTTATCTACACGACGGGGAGTCAGGCAACTATGGATGAACGAAATAGACAGATCG
CTGAGATAGGTGCCTCACTGATTAAGCATTGGTAACTGTCAGACCAAGTTTACTCATATATACTTTAGAT
TGATTTAAAACTTCATTTTTAATTTAAAAGGATCTAGGTGAAGATCCTTTTTGATAATCTCATGACCAAA
ATCCCTTAACGTGAGTTTTCGTTCCACTGAGCGTCAGACCCCGTAGAAAAGATCAAAGGATCTTCTTGAG
ATCCTTTTTTTCTGCGCGTAATCTGCTGCTTGCAAACAAAAAAACCACCGCTACCAGCGGTGGTTTGTTT
GCCGGATCAAGAGCTACCAACTCTTTTTCCGAAGGTAACTGGCTTCAGCAGAGCGCAGATACCAAATACT
GTCCTTCTAGTGTAGCCGTAGTTAGGCCACCACTTCAAGAACTCTGTAGCACCGCCTACATACCTCGCTC
TGCTAATCCTGTTACCAGTGGCTGCTGCCAGTGGCGATAAGTCGTGTCTTACCGGGTTGGACTCAAGACG
ATAGTTACCGGATAAGGCGCAGCGGTCGGGCTGAACGGGGGGTTCGTGCACACAGCCCAGCTTGGAGCGA
ACGACCTACACCGAACTGAGATACCTACAGCGTGAGCTATGAGAAAGCGCCACGCTTCCCGAAGGGAGAA
AGGCGGACAGGTATCCGGTAAGCGGCAGGGTCGGAACAGGAGAGCGCACGAGGGAGCTTCCAGGGGGAAA
CGCCTGGTATCTTTATAGTCCTGTCGGGTTTCGCCACCTCTGACTTGAGCGTCGATTTTTGTGATGCTCG
TCAGGGGGGCGGAGCCTATGGAAAAACGCCAGCAACGCGGCCTTTTTACGGTTCCTGGCCTTTTGCTGGC
CTTTTGCTCACATGTTCTTTCCTGCGTTATCCCCTGATTCTGTGGATAACCGTATTACCGCCTTTGAGTG
AGCTGATACCGCTCGCCGCAGCCGAACGACCGAGCGCAGCGAGTCAGTGAGCGAGGAAGCGGAAGAGCGC
CCAATACGCAAACCGCCTCTCCCCGCGCGTTGGCCGATTCATTAATGCAGCTGGCACGACAGGTTTCCCG
ACTGGAAAGCGGGCAGTGAGCGCAACGCAATTAATGTGAGTTACCTCACTCATTAGGCACCCCAGGCTTT
ACACTTTATGCTTCCGGCTCCTATGTTGTGTGGAATTGTGAGCGGATAACAATTTCACACAGGAAACAGC
TATGACCATGATTACGCCAAGCGCGCAATTAACCCTCACTAAAGGGAACAAAAGCTGGAGCTCTTCGAGT
TTATCATTATCAATACTCGCCATTTCAAAGAATACGTAAATAATTAATAGTAGTGATTTTCCTAACTTTA
TTTAGTCAAAAAATTAGCCTTTTAATTCTGCTGTAACCCGTACATGCCCAAAATAGGGGGCGGGTTACAC
AGAATATATAACACCGAAGGTGCCTGGGTGAACAGGTTTATTCCTGGCATCCACTAAATATAATGGAGCC
CGCTTTTTAAGCTGGCATCCAGAAAAAAAAAGAATCCCAGCACCAAAATATTGTTTTCTTCACCAACCAT
CAGTTCATAGGTCCATTCTCTTAGCGCAACTACAGAGAACAGGGGCACAAACAGGCAAAAAACGGGCACA
ACCTCAATGGAGTGATGCAACCTGCCTGGAGTAAATGATGACACAAGGCAATTGACCCACGCATGTATCT
ATCTCATTTTCTTACACCTTCTATTACCTTCTGCTCTCTCTGATTTGGAAAAAGCTGAAAAAAAAGGTTG
AAACCAGTTCCCTGAAATTATTCCCCTACTTGACTAATAAGTATATAAAGACGGTAGGTATTGATTGTAA
TTCTGTAAATCTATTTCTTAAACTTCTTAAATTCTACTTTTATAGTTAGTCTTTTTTTTAGTTTTAAAAC
ACCAGAACTTAGTTTCGACGGATTCTAGAACTAGTGGATCCCCCGGGACAAAATGGTGAGCAAGGGCGAG
GAGCTGTTCACCGGGGTGGTGCCCATCCTGGTCGAGCTGGACGGCGACGTAAACGGCCACAAGTTCAGCG
TGTCCGGCGAGGGCGAGGGCGATGCCACCTACGGCAAGCTGACCCTGAAGTTCATCTGCACCACCGGCAA
GCTGCCCGTGCCCTGGCCCACCCTCGTGACCACCTTCGGCTACGGCCTGCAGTGCTTCGCCCGCTACCCC
GACCACATGAAGCAGCACGACTTCTTCAAGTCCGCCATGCCCGAAGGCTACGTCCAGGAGCGCACCATCT
TCTTCAAGGACGACGGCAACTACAAGACCCGCGCCGAGGTGAAGTTCGAGGGCGACACCCTGGTGAACCG
CATCGAGCTGAAGGGCATCGACTTCAAGGAGGACGGCAACATCCTGGGGCACAAGCTGGAGTACAACTAC
AACAGCCACAACGTCTATATCATGGCCGACAAGCAGAAGAACGGCATCAAGGTGAACTTCAAGATCCGCC
ACAACATCGAGGACGGCAGCGTGCAGCTCGCCGACCACTACCAGCAGAACACCCCCATCGGCGACGGCCC
CGTGCTGCTGCCCGACAACCACTACCTGAGCTACCAGTCCGCCCTGAGCAAAGACCCCAACGAGAAGCGC
GATCACATGGTCCTGCTGGAGTTCGTGACCGCCGCCGGGATCACTCTCGGCATGGACGAGCTGTACAAGG
GTGGACCAGGTGGTGGACATCAAACAAGTTTGTACAAAAAAGCTGAACGAGAAACGTAAAATGATATAAA
TATCAATATATTAAATTAGATTTTGCATAAAAAACAGACTACATAATACTGTAAAACACAACATATCCAG
TCACTATGGCGGCCGCATTAGGCACCCCAGGCTTTACACTTTATGCTTCCGGCTCGTATAATGTGTGGAT
TTTGAGTTAGGATCCGTCGAGATTTTCAGGAGCTAAGGAAGCTAAAATGGAGAAAAAAATCACTGGATAT
ACCACCGTTGATATATCCCAATGGCATCGTAAAGAACATTTTGAGGCATTTCAGTCAGTTGCTCAATGTA
CCTATAACCAGACCGTTCAGCTGGATATTACGGCCTTTTTAAAGACCGTAAAGAAAAATAAGCACAAGTT
TTATCCGGCCTTTATTCACATTCTTGCCCGCCTGATGAATGCTCATCCGGAATTCCGTATGGCAATGAAA
GACGGTGAGCTGGTGATATGGGATAGTGTTCACCCTTGTTACACCGTTTTCCATGAGCAAACTGAAACGT
TTTCATCGCTCTGGAGTGAATACCACGACGATTTCCGGCAGTTTCTACACATATATTCGCAAGATGTGGC
GTGTTACGGTGAAAACCTGGCCTATTTCCCTAAAGGGTTTATTGAGAATATGTTTTTCGTCTCAGCCAAT
CCCTGGGTGAGTTTCACCAGTTTTGATTTAAACGTGGCCAATATGGACAACTTCTTCGCCCCCGTTTTCA
CCATGGGCAAATATTATACGCAAGGCGACAAGGTGCTGATGCCGCTGGCGATTCAGGTTCATCATGCCGT
CTGTGATGGCTTCCATGTCGGCAGAATGCTTAATGAATTACAACAGTACTGCGATGAGTGGCAGGGCGGG
GCGTAAACGCCGCGTGGATCCGGCTTACTAAAAGCCAGATAACAGTATGCGTATTTGCGCGCTGATTTTT
GCGGTATAAGAATATATACTGATATGTATACCCGAAGTATGTCAAAAAGAGGTATGCTATGAAGCAGCGT
ATTACAGTGACAGTTGACAGCGACAGCTATCAGTTGCTCAAGGCATATATGATGTCAATATCTCCGGTCT
GGTAAGCACAACCATGCAGAATGAAGCCCGTCGTCTGCGTGCCGAACGCTGGAAAGCGGAAAATCAGGAA
GGGATGGCTGAGGTCGCCCGGTTTATTGAAATGAACGGCTCTTTTGCTGACGAGAACAGGGGCTGGTGAA
ATGCAGTTTAAGGTTTACACCTATAAAAGAGAGAGCCGTTATCGTCTGTTTGTGGATGTACAGAGTGATA
TTATTGACACGCCCGGGCGACGGATGGTGATCCCCCTGGCCAGTGCACGTCTGCTGTCAGATAAAGTCTC
CCGTGAACTTTACCCGGTGGTGCATATCGGGGATGAAAGCTGGCGCATGATGACCACCGATATGGCCAGT
GTGCCGGTCTCCGTTATCGGGGAAGAAGTGGCTGATCTCAGCCACCGCGAAAATGACATCAAAAACGCCA
TTAACCTGATGTTCTGGGGAATATAAATGTCAGGCTCCCTTATACACAGCCAGTCTGCAGGTCGACCATA
GTGACTGGATATGTTGTGTTTTACAGTATTATGTAGTCTGTTTTTTATGCAAAATCTAATTTAATATATT
GATATTTATATCATTTTACGTTTCTCGTTCAGCTTTCTTGTACAAAGTGGTTCGATGTCATGTAATTAGT
TATGTCACGCTTACATTCACGCCCTCCCCCCACATCCGCTCTAACCGAAAAGGAAGGAGTTAGACAACCT
GAAGTCTAGGTCCCTATTTATTTTTTTATAGTTATGTTAGTATTAAGAACGTTATTTATATTTCAAATTT
TTCTTTTTTTTCTGTACAGACGCGTGTACGCATGTAACATTATACTGAAAACCTTGCTTGAGAAGGTTTT
GGGACGCTCGAAGGCTTTAATTTGCGGCCGGTACCCAATTCGCCCTATAGTGAGTCGTATTACGCGCGCT
CACTGGCCGTCGTTTTACAACGTCGTGACTGGGAAAACCCTGGCGTTACCCAACTTAATCGCCTTGCAGC
ACATCCCCCTTTCGCCAGCTGGCGTAATAGCGAAGAGGCCCGCACCGATCGCCCTTCCCAACAGTTGCGC
AGCCTGAATGGCGAATGGCGCG
[124 nt withheld, positions 6393-6516]
C
[91 nt withheld, positions 6518-6608]
A
[49 nt withheld, positions 6610-6658]
CCTTTGACGTTGGAGTCCACGTTCTTT
[37 nt withheld, positions 6686-6722]
ACCCTATCTCGGTCTATTCTTTTGATTTATAAGGGATTTTGCCGATTTCGGCCTATTGGTTAAAAAATGA
GCTGATTTAACAAAAATTTAACGCGAATTTTAACAAAATATTAACGTTTACAATTTCCTGATGCGGTATT
TTCTCCTTACGCATCTGTGCGGTATTTCACACCGCATATCGACGGTCGAGGAGAACTTCTAGTATATCCA
CATACCTAATATTATTGCCTTATTAAAAATGGAATCCCAACAATTACATCAAAATCCACATTCTCTTCAA
AATCAATTGTCCTGTACTTCCTTGTTCATGTGTGTTCAAAAACGTTATATTTATAGGATAATTATACTCT
ATTTCTCAACAAGTAATTGGTTGTTTGGCCGAGCGGTCTAAGGCGCCTGATTCAAGAAATATCTTGACCG
CAGTTAACTGTGGGAATACTCAGGTATCGTAAGATGCAAGAGTTCGAATCTCTTAGCAACCATTATTTTT
TTCCTCAACATAACGAGAACACACAGGGGCGCTATCGCACAGAATCAAATTCGATGACTGGAAATTTTTT
GTTAATTTCAGAGGTCGCCTGACGCATATACCTTTTTCAACTGAAAAATTGGGAGAAAAAGGAAAGGTGA
GAGGCCGGAACCGGCTTTTCATATAGAATAGAGAAGCGTTCATGACTAAATGCTTGCATCACAATACTTG
AAGTTGACAATATTATTTAAGGACCTATTGTTTTTTCCAATAGGTGGTTAGCAATCGTCTTACTTTCTAA
CTTTTCTTACCTTTTACATTTCAGCAATATATATATATATTTCAAGGATATACCATTCTAATGTCTGCCC
CTATGTCTGCCCCTAAGAAGATCGTCGTTTTGCCAGGTGACCACGTTGGTCAAGAAATCACAGCCGAAGC
CATTAAGGTTCTTAAAGCTATTTCTGATGTTCGTTCCAATGTCAAGTTCGATTTCGAAAATCATTTAATT
GGTGGTGCTGCTATCGATGCTACAGGTGTCCCACTTCCAGATGAGGCGCTGGAAGCCTCCAAGAAGGTTG
ATGCCGTTTTGTTAGGTGCTGTGGGTGGTCCTAAATGGGGTACCGGTAGTGTTAGACCTGAACAAGGTTT
ACTAAAAATCCGTAAAGAACTTCAATTGTACGCCAACTTAAGACCATGTAACTTTGCATCCGACTCTCTT
TTAGACTTATCTCCAATCAAGCCACAATTTGCTAAAGGTACTGACTTCGTTGTTGTCAGAGAATTAGTGG
GAGGTATTTACTTTGGTAAGAGAAAGGAAGACGATGGTGATGGTGTCGCTTGGGATAGTGAACAATACAC
CGTTCCAGAAGTGCAAAGAATCACAAGAATGGCCGCTTTCATGGCCCTACAACATGAGCCACCATTGCCT
ATTTGGTCCTTGGATAAAGCTAATGTTTTGGCCTCTTCAAGATTATGGAGAAAAACTGTGGAGGAAACCA
TCAAGAACGAATTCCCTACATTGAAGGTTCAACATCAATTGATTGATTCTGCCGCCATGATCCTAGTTAA
GAACCCAACCCACCTAAATGGTATTATAATCACCAGCAACATGTTTGGTGATATCATCTCCGATGAAGCC
TCCGTTATCCCAGGTTCCTTGGGTTTGTTGCCATCTGCGTCCTTGGCCTCTTTGCCAGACAAGAACACCG
CATTTGGTTTGTACGAACCATGCCACGGTTCTGCTCCAGATTTGCCAAAGAATAAGGTTGACCCTATCGC
CACTATCTTGTCTGCTGCAATGATGTTGAAATTGTCATTGAACTTGCCTGAAGAAGGTAAGGCCATTGAA
GATGCAGTTAAAAAGGTTTTGGATGCAGGTATCAGAACTGGTGATTTAGGTGGTTCCAACAGTACCACCG
AAGTCGGTGATGCTGTCGCCGAAGAAGTTAAGAAAATCCTTGCTTAAAAAGATTCTCTTTTTTTATGATA
TTTGTACATAAACTTTATAAATGAAATTCATAATAGAAACGACACGAAATTACAAAATGGAATATGTTCA
TAGGGTAGACGAAACTATATACGCAATCTACATACATTTATCAAGAAGGAGAAAAAGGAGGATAGTAAAG
GAATACAGGTAAGCAAATTGATACTAATGGCTCAACGTGATAAGGAAAAAGAATTGCACTTTAACATTAA
TATTGACAAGGAGGAGGGCACCACACAAAAAGTTAGGTGTAACAGAAAATCATGAAACTACGATTCCTAA
TTTGATATTGGAGGATTTTCTCTAAAAAAAAAAAAATACAACAAATAAAAAACACTCAATGACCTGACCA
TTTGATGGAGTTTAAGTCAATACCTTCTTGAACCATTTCCCATAATGGTGAAAGTTCCCTCAAGAATTTT
ACTCTGTCAGAAACGGCCTTACGACGTAGTCGATATGGTGCACTCTCAGTACAATCTGCTCTGATGCCGC
ATAGTTAAGCCAGCCCCGACACCCGCCAACACCCGCTGACGCGCCCTGACGGGCTTGTCTGCTCCCGGCA
TCCGCTTACAGACAAGCTGTGACCGTCTCCGGGAGCTGCATGTGTCAGAGGTTTTCACCGTCATCACCGA
AACGCGCGA
