>Addgene plasmid #14338 | pAG415GPD-EYFP-ccdB | addgene partial sequence | sequence record 20908 | 14338 with pRS_marker
GTTAAGGCCGTTTCTGACAGAGTAAAATTCTTGAGGGAACTTTCACCATTATGGGAAATGGTTCAAGAAG
GTATTGACTTAAACTCCATCAAATGGTCAGGTCATTGAGTGTTTTTTATTTGTTGTATTTTTTTTTTTTT
AGAGAAAATCCTCCAATATATAAATTAGGAATCATAGTTTCATGATTTTCTGTTACACCTAACTTTTTGT
GTGGTGCCCTCCTCCTTGTCAATATTAATGTTAAAGTGCAATTCTTTTTCCTTATCACGTTGAGCCATTA
GTATCAATTTGCTTACCTGTATTCCTTTACATCCTCCTTTTTCTCCTTCTTGATAAATGTATGTAGATTG
CGTATATAGTTTCGTCTACCCTATGAACATATTCCATTTTGTAATTTCGTGTCGTTTCTATTATGAATTT
CATTTATAAAGTTTATGTACAAATATCATAAAAAAAGAGAATCTTTTTAAGCAAGGATTTTCTTAACTTC
TTCGGCGACAGCATCACCGACTTCGGTGGTACTGTTGGAACCACCTAAATCACCAGTTCTGATACCTGCA
TCCAAAACCTTTTTAACTGCATCTTCAATGGCCTTACCTTCTTCAGGCAAGTTCAATGACAATTTCAACA
TCATTGC
