>Addgene plasmid #14338 | pAG415GPD-EYFP-ccdB | addgene partial sequence | sequence record 20909 | 14338 with EXFP-R
TAGCCTTCGGGCATGGCGGACTTGAAGAAGTCGTGCTGCTTCATGTGGTCGGGGTAGCGGGCGAAGCACT
GCAGGCCGTAGCCGAAGGTGGTCACGAGGGTGGGCCAGGGCACGGGCAGCTTGCCGGTGGTGCAGATGAA
CTTCAGGGTCAGCTTGCCGTAGGTGGCATCGCCCTCGCCCTCGCCGGACACGCTGAACTTGTGGCCGTTT
ACGTCGCCGTCCAGCTCGACCAGGATGGGCACCACCCCGGTGAACAGCTCCTCGCCCTTGCTCACCATTT
TGTCCCGGGGGATCCACTAGTTCTAGAATCCGTCGAAACTAAGTTCTGGTGTTTTAAAACTAAAAAAAAG
ACTAACTATAAAAGTAGAATTTAAGAAGTTTAAGAAATAGATTTACAGAATTACAATCAATACCTACCGT
CTTTATATACTTATTAGTCAAGTAGGGGAATAATTTCAGGGAACTGGTTTCAACCTTTTTTTTCAGCTTT
TTCCAAATCAAAGAGAGCANAAGGTAATAGAAGGTGTAAGAAAATGAGATAGATACATGCGGTGGGTCAA
TTGCCTTGTGTCATCATTTACTCCAGGCAGGTTGCATCACTCCATTGAGGTTGTGCCCGTTTTTTGC
